>Addgene plasmid #176084 | pLV-Hygro-EF1A-XL1/BRCT1-Linker-eGFP | addgene full sequence | sequence record 352844 | Addgene NGS Result
AATGTAGTCTTATGCAATACTCTTGTAGTCTTGCAACATGGTAACGATGAGTTAGCAACATGCCTTACAA
GGAGAGAAAAAGCACCGTGCATGCCGATTGGTGGAAGTAAGGTGGTACGATCGTGCCTTATTAGGAAGGC
AACAGACGGGTCTGACATGGATTGGACGAACCACTGAATTGCCGCATTGCAGAGATATTGTATTTAAGTG
CCTAGCTCGATACATAAACGGGTCTCTCTGGTTAGACCAGATCTGAGCCTGGGAGCTCTCTGGCTAACTA
GGGAACCCACTGCTTAAGCCTCAATAAAGCTTGCCTTGAGTGCTTCAAGTAGTGTGTGCCCGTCTGTTGT
GTGACTCTGGTAACTAGAGATCCCTCAGACCCTTTTAGTCAGTGTGGAAAATCTCTAGCAGTGGCGCCCG
AACAGGGACTTGAAAGCGAAAGGGAAACCAGAGGAGCTCTCTCGACGCAGGACTCGGCTTGCTGAAGCGC
GCACGGCAAGAGGCGAGGGGCGGCGACTGGTGAGTACGCCAAAAATTTTGACTAGCGGAGGCTAGAAGGA
GAGAGATGGGTGCGAGAGCGTCAGTATTAAGCGGGGGAGAATTAGATCGCGATGGGAAAAAATTCGGTTA
AGGCCAGGGGGAAAGAAAAAATATAAATTAAAACATATAGTATGGGCAAGCAGGGAGCTAGAACGATTCG
CAGTTAATCCTGGCCTGTTAGAAACATCAGAAGGCTGTAGACAAATACTGGGACAGCTACAACCATCCCT
TCAGACAGGATCAGAAGAACTTAGATCATTATATAATACAGTAGCAACCCTCTATTGTGTGCATCAAAGG
ATAGAGATAAAAGACACCAAGGAAGCTTTAGACAAGATAGAGGAAGAGCAAAACAAAAGTAAGACCACCG
CACAGCAAGCGGCCGCTGATCTTCAGACCTGGAGGAGGAGATATGAGGGACAATTGGAGAAGTGAATTAT
ATAAATATAAAGTAGTAAAAATTGAACCATTAGGAGTAGCACCCACCAAGGCAAAGAGAAGAGTGGTGCA
GAGAGAAAAAAGAGCAGTGGGAATAGGAGCTTTGTTCCTTGGGTTCTTGGGAGCAGCAGGAAGCACTATG
GGCGCAGCGTCAATGACGCTGACGGTACAGGCCAGACAATTATTGTCTGGTATAGTGCAGCAGCAGAACA
ATTTGCTGAGGGCTATTGAGGCGCAACAGCATCTGTTGCAACTCACAGTCTGGGGCATCAAGCAGCTCCA
GGCAAGAATCCTGGCTGTGGAAAGATACCTAAAGGATCAACAGCTCCTGGGGATTTGGGGTTGCTCTGGA
AAACTCATTTGCACCACTGCTGTGCCTTGGAATGCTAGTTGGAGTAATAAATCTCTGGAACAGATTTGGA
ATCACACGACCTGGATGGAGTGGGACAGAGAAATTAACAATTACACAAGCTTAATACACTCCTTAATTGA
AGAATCGCAAAACCAGCAAGAAAAGAATGAACAAGAATTATTGGAATTAGATAAATGGGCAAGTTTGTGG
AATTGGTTTAACATAACAAATTGGCTGTGGTATATAAAATTATTCATAATGATAGTAGGAGGCTTGGTAG
GTTTAAGAATAGTTTTTGCTGTACTTTCTATAGTGAATAGAGTTAGGCAGGGATATTCACCATTATCGTT
TCAGACCCACCTCCCAACCCCGAGGGGACCCGACAGGCCCGAAGGAATAGAAGAAGAAGGTGGAGAGAGA
GACAGAGACAGATCCATTCGATTAGTGAACGGATCTCGACGGTATCGCTAGCTTTTAAAAGAAAAGGGGG
GATTGGGGGGTACAGTGCAGGGGAAAGAATAGTAGACATAATAGCAACAGACATACAAACTAAAGAATTA
CAAAAACAAATTACAAAAATTCAAAATTTTACTAGTGATTATCGGATCAACTTTGTATAGAAAAGTTGGG
CTCCGGTGCCCGTCAGTGGGCAGAGCGCACATCGCCCACAGTCCCCGAGAAGTTGGGGGGAGGGGTCGGC
AATTGAACCGGTGCCTAGAGAAGGTGGCGCGGGGTAAACTGGGAAAGTGATGTCGTGTACTGGCTCCGCC
TTTTTCCCGAGGGTGGGGGAGAACCGTATATAAGTGCAGTAGTCGCCGTGAACGTTCTTTTTCGCAACGG
GTTTGCCGCCAGAACACAGGTAAGTGCCGTGTGTGGTTCCCGCGGGCCTGGCCTCTTTACGGGTTATGGC
CCTTGCGTGCCTTGAATTACTTCCACCTGGCTGCAGTACGTGATTCTTGATCCCGAGCTTCGGGTTGGAA
GTGGGTGGGAGAGTTCGAGGCCTTGCGCTTAAGGAGCCCCTTCGCCTCGTGCTTGAGTTGAGGCCTGGCC
TGGGCGCTGGGGCCGCCGCGTGCGAATCTGGTGGCACCTTCGCGCCTGTCTCGCTGCTTTCGATAAGTCT
CTAGCCATTTAAAATTTTTGATGACCTGCTGCGACGCTTTTTTTCTGGCAAGATAGTCTTGTAAATGCGG
GCCAAGATCTGCACACTGGTATTTCGGTTTTTGGGGCCGCGGGCGGCGACGGGGCCCGTGCGTCCCAGCG
CACATGTTCGGCGAGGCGGGGCCTGCGAGCGCGGCCACCGAGAATCGGACGGGGGTAGTCTCAAGCTGGC
CGGCCTGCTCTGGTGCCTGGTCTCGCGCCGCCGTGTATCGCCCCGCCCTGGGCGGCAAGGCTGGCCCGGT
CGGCACCAGTTGCGTGAGCGGAAAGATGGCCGCTTCCCGGCCCTGCTGCAGGGAGCTCAAAATGGAGGAC
GCGGCGCTCGGGAGAGCGGGCGGGTGAGTCACCCACACAAAGGAAAAGGGCCTTTCCGTCCTCAGCCGTC
GCTTCATGTGACTCCACGGAGTACCGGGCGCCGTCCAGGCACCTCGATTAGTTCTCGAGCTTTTGGAGTA
CGTCGTCTTTAGGTTGGGGGGAGGGGTTTTATGCGATGGAGTTTCCCCACACTGAGTGGGTGGAGACTGA
AGTTAGGCCAGCTTGGCACTTGATGTAATTCTCCTTGGAATTTGCCCTTTTTGAGTTTGGATCTTGGTTC
ATTCTCAAGCCTCAGACAGTGGTTCAAAGTTTTTTTCTTCCATTTCAGGTGTCGTGACAAGTTTGTACAA
AAAAGCAGGCTGCCACCACGCGTGCCACCATGCCGTCCCAGAAGGTGACAGTGACCAAGCTTGGCCAGTT
CCGTGTGAAGGAGGAGGATGAGAGCGCCAACTCTCTGAGGCCGGGGGCTCTCTTCTTCAGCCGGATCAAC
AAGACATCCCCAGTCACAGCCAGCGACCCAGCAGGACCTAGCTATGCAGCTGCTACCCTCCAGGCTTCTA
GTGCTGCCTCCTCAGCCTCTCCAGTCTCCAGGGCCATAGGCAGCACCTCCAAGCCCCAGGAGTCTCCCAA
AGGGAAGAGGAAGTTGGATTTGAACCAAGAAGAAAAGAAGACCCCCAGCAAACCACCAGCCCAGCTGTCG
CCATCTGTTCCCAAGAGACCTAAATTGCCAGCTCCAACTCGTACCCCAGCCACAGCCCCAGTCCCTGCCC
GAGCACAGGGGGCAGTGACAGGCAAACCCCGAGGAGAAGGCACCGAGCCCAGACGACCCCGAGCTGGCCC
AGAGGAGCTGGGGAAGATCCTTCAGGGTGTGGTAGTGGTGCTGAGTGGCTTCCAGAACCCCTTCCGCTCC
GAGCTGCGAGATAAGGCCCTAGAGCTTGGGGCCAAGTATCGGCCAGACTGGACCCGGGACAGCACGCACC
TCATCTGTGCCTTTGCCAACACCCCCAAGTACAGCCAGGTCCTAGGCCTGGGAGGCCGCATCGTGCGTAA
GGAGTGGGTGCTGGACTGTCACCGCATGCGTCGGCGGCTGCCCTCCCAGAGGTACCTCATGGCAGGGTCT
GGTGGCGGAGGCTCGGGCGGAGGTGGATCCGGTGGCGGCGGATCAATGGTGAGCAAGGGCGAGGAGCTGT
TCACCGGGGTGGTGCCCATCCTGGTCGAGCTGGACGGCGACGTAAACGGCCACAAGTTCAGCGTGTCCGG
CGAGGGCGAGGGCGATGCCACCTACGGCAAGCTGACCCTGAAGTTCATCTGCACCACCGGCAAGCTGCCC
GTGCCCTGGCCCACCCTCGTGACCACCCTGACCTACGGCGTGCAGTGCTTCAGCCGCTACCCCGACCACA
TGAAGCAGCACGACTTCTTCAAGTCCGCCATGCCCGAAGGCTACGTCCAGGAGCGCACCATCTTCTTCAA
GGACGACGGCAACTACAAGACCCGCGCCGAGGTGAAGTTCGAGGGCGACACCCTGGTGAACCGCATCGAG
CTGAAGGGCATCGACTTCAAGGAGGACGGCAACATCCTGGGGCACAAGCTGGAGTACAACTACAACAGCC
ACAACGTCTATATCATGGCCGACAAGCAGAAGAACGGCATCAAGGTGAACTTCAAGATCCGCCACAACAT
CGAGGACGGCAGCGTGCAGCTCGCCGACCACTACCAGCAGAACACCCCCATCGGCGACGGCCCCGTGCTG
CTGCCCGACAACCACTACCTGAGCACCCAGTCCGCCCTGAGCAAAGACCCCAACGAGAAGCGCGATCACA
TGGTCCTGCTGGAGTTCGTGACCGCCGCCGGGATCACTCTCGGCATGGACGAGCTGTACAAGTAATCTAG
AACCCAGCTTTCTTGTACAAAGTGGTGATAATCGAATTCCGATAATCAACCTCTGGATTACAAAATTTGT
GAAAGATTGACTGGTATTCTTAACTATGTTGCTCCTTTTACGCTATGTGGATACGCTGCTTTAATGCCTT
TGTATCATGCTATTGCTTCCCGTATGGCTTTCATTTTCTCCTCCTTGTATAAATCCTGGTTGCTGTCTCT
TTATGAGGAGTTGTGGCCCGTTGTCAGGCAACGTGGCGTGGTGTGCACTGTGTTTGCTGACGCAACCCCC
ACTGGTTGGGGCATTGCCACCACCTGTCAGCTCCTTTCCGGGACTTTCGCTTTCCCCCTCCCTATTGCCA
CGGCGGAACTCATCGCCGCCTGCCTTGCCCGCTGCTGGACAGGGGCTCGGCTGTTGGGCACTGACAATTC
CGTGGTGTTGTCGGGGAAGCTGACGTCCTTTCCATGGCTGCTCGCCTGTGTTGCCACCTGGATTCTGCGC
GGGACGTCCTTCTGCTACGTCCCTTCGGCCCTCAATCCAGCGGACCTTCCTTCCCGCGGCCTGCTGCCGG
CTCTGCGGCCTCTTCCGCGTCTTCGCCTTCGCCCTCAGACGAGTCGGATCTCCCTTTGGGCCGCCTCCCC
GCATCGGGAATTCCCGCGGTTCGAATTCTACCGGGTAGGGGAGGCGCTTTTCCCAAGGCAGTCTGGAGCA
TGCGCTTTAGCAGCCCCGCTGGGCACTTGGCGCTACACAAGTGGCCTCTGGCCTCGCACACATTCCACAT
CCACCGGTAGGCGCCAACCGGCTCCGTTCTTTGGTGGCCCCTTCGCGCCACCTTCTACTCCTCCCCTAGT
CAGGAAGTTCCCCCCCGCCCCGCAGCTCGCGTCGTGCAGGACGTGACAAATGGAAGTAGCACGTCTCACT
AGTCTCGTGCAGATGGACAGCACCGCTGAGCAATGGAAGCGGGTAGGCCTTTGGGGCAGCGGCCAATAGC
AGCTTTGCTCCTTCGCTTTCTGGGCTCAGAGGCTGGGAAGGGGTGGGTCCGGGGGCGGGCTCAGGGGCGG
GCTCAGGGGCGGGGCGGGCGCCCGAAGGTCCTCCGGAGGCCCGGCATTCTGCACGCTTCAAAAGCGCACG
TCTGCCGCGCTGTTCTCCTCTTCCTCATCTCCGGGCCTTTCGACCTCACGTGGCCACCATGAAAAAGCCT
GAACTCACCGCGACGTCTGTCGAGAAGTTTCTGATCGAAAAGTTCGACAGCGTCTCCGACCTGATGCAGC
TCTCGGAGGGCGAAGAATCTCGTGCTTTCAGCTTCGATGTAGGAGGGCGTGGATATGTCCTGCGGGTAAA
TAGCTGCGCCGATGGTTTCTACAAAGATCGTTATGTTTATCGGCACTTTGCATCGGCCGCGCTCCCGATT
CCGGAAGTGCTTGACATTGGGGAATTTAGCGAGAGCCTGACCTATTGCATCTCCCGCCGTGCACAGGGTG
TCACGTTGCAAGACCTGCCTGAAACCGAACTGCCCGCTGTTCTGCAGCCGGTCGCGGAGGCCATGGATGC
GATCGCTGCGGCCGATCTTAGCCAGACGAGCGGGTTCGGCCCATTCGGACCGCAAGGAATCGGTCAATAC
ACTACATGGCGTGATTTCATATGCGCGATTGCTGATCCCCATGTGTATCACTGGCAAACTGTGATGGACG
ACACCGTCAGTGCGTCCGTCGCGCAGGCTCTCGATGAGCTGATGCTTTGGGCCGAGGACTGCCCCGAAGT
CCGGCACCTCGTGCACGCGGATTTCGGCTCCAACAATGTCCTGACGGACAATGGCCGCATAACAGCGGTC
ATTGACTGGAGCGAGGCGATGTTCGGGGATTCCCAATACGAGGTCGCCAACATCTTCTTCTGGAGGCCGT
GGTTGGCTTGTATGGAGCAGCAGACGCGCTACTTCGAGCGGAGGCATCCGGAGCTTGCAGGATCGCCGCG
GCTCCGGGCGTATATGCTCCGCATTGGTCTTGACCAACTCTATCAGAGCTTGGTTGACGGCAATTTCGAT
GATGCAGCTTGGGCGCAGGGTCGATGCGACGCAATCGTCCGATCCGGAGCCGGGACTGTCGGGCGTACAC
AAATCGCCCGCAGAAGCGCGGCCGTCTGGACCGATGGCTGTGTAGAAGTACTCGCCGATAGTGGAAACCG
ACGCCCCAGCACTCGTCCGAGGGCAAAGGAATAGGGTACCTTTAAGACCAATGACTTACAAGGCAGCTGT
AGATCTTAGCCACTTTTTAAAAGAAAAGGGGGGACTGGAAGGGCTAATTCACTCCCAACGAAGACAAGAT
CTGCTTTTTGCTTGTACTGGGTCTCTCTGGTTAGACCAGATCTGAGCCTGGGAGCTCTCTGGCTAACTAG
GGAACCCACTGCTTAAGCCTCAATAAAGCTTGCCTTGAGTGCTTCAAGTAGTGTGTGCCCGTCTGTTGTG
TGACTCTGGTAACTAGAGATCCCTCAGACCCTTTTAGTCAGTGTGGAAAATCTCTAGCAGTAGTAGTTCA
TGTCATCTTATTATTCAGTATTTATAACTTGCAAAGAAATGAATATCAGAGAGTGAGAGGAACTTGTTTA
TTGCAGCTTATAATGGTTACAAATAAAGCAATAGCATCACAAATTTCACAAATAAAGCATTTTTTTCACT
GCATTCTAGTTGTGGTTTGTCCAAACTCATCAATGTATCTTATCATGTCTGGCTCTAGCTATCCCGCCCC
TAACTCCGCCCATCCCGCCCCTAACTCCGCCCAGTTCCGCCCATTCTCCGCCCCATGGCTGACTAATTTT
TTTTATTTATGCAGAGGCCGAGGCCGCCTCGGCCTCTGAGCTATTCCAGAAGTAGTGAGGAGGCTTTTTT
GGAGGCCTAGGGACGTACCCAATTCGCCCTATAGTGAGTCGTATTACGCGCGCTCACTGGCCGTCGTTTT
ACAACGTCGTGACTGGGAAAACCCTGGCGTTACCCAACTTAATCGCCTTGCAGCACATCCCCCTTTCGCC
AGCTGGCGTAATAGCGAAGAGGCCCGCACCGATCGCCCTTCCCAACAGTTGCGCAGCCTGAATGGCGAAT
GGG
[124 nt withheld, positions 7774-7897]
C
[91 nt withheld, positions 7899-7989]
A
[49 nt withheld, positions 7991-8039]
CCTTTGACGTTGGAGTCCACGTTCTTT
[37 nt withheld, positions 8067-8103]
ACCCTATCTCGGTCTATTCTTTTGATTTATAAGGGATTTTGCCGATTTCGGCCTATTGGTTAAAAAATGA
GCTGATTTAACAAAAATTTAACGCGAATTTTAACAAAATATTAACGCTTACAATTTAGGTGGCACTTTTC
GGGGAAATGTGCGCGGAACCCCTATTTGTTTATTTTTCTAAATACATTCAAATATGTATCCGCTCATGAG
ACAATAACCCTGATAAATGCTTCAATAATATTGAAAAAGGAAGAGTATGAGTATTCAACATTTCCGTGTC
GCCCTTATTCCCTTTTTTGCGGCATTTTGCCTTCCTGTTTTTGCTCACCCAGAAACGCTGGTGAAAGTAA
AAGATGCTGAAGATCAGTTGGGTGCACGAGTGGGTTACATCGAACTGGATCTCAACAGCGGTAAGATCCT
TGAGAGTTTTCGCCCCGAAGAACGTTTTCCAATGATGAGCACTTTTAAAGTTCTGCTATGTGGCGCGGTA
TTATCCCGTATTGACGCCGGGCAAGAGCAACTCGGTCGCCGCATACACTATTCTCAGAATGACTTGGTTG
AGTACTCACCAGTCACAGAAAAGCATCTTACGGATGGCATGACAGTAAGAGAATTATGCAGTGCTGCCAT
AACCATGAGTGATAACACTGCGGCCAACTTACTTCTGACAACGATCGGAGGACCGAAGGAGCTAACCGCT
TTTTTGCACAACATGGGGGATCATGTAACTCGCCTTGATCGTTGGGAACCGGAGCTGAATGAAGCCATAC
CAAACGACGAGCGTGACACCACGATGCCTGTAGCAATGGCAACAACGTTGCGCAAACTATTAACTGGCGA
ACTACTTACTCTAGCTTCCCGGCAACAATTAATAGACTGGATGGAGGCGGATAAAGTTGCAGGACCACTT
CTGCGCTCGGCCCTTCCGGCTGGCTGGTTTATTGCTGATAAATCTGGAGCCGGTGAGCGTGGGTCTCGCG
GTATCATTGCAGCACTGGGGCCAGATGGTAAGCCCTCCCGTATCGTAGTTATCTACACGACGGGGAGTCA
GGCAACTATGGATGAACGAAATAGACAGATCGCTGAGATAGGTGCCTCACTGATTAAGCATTGGTAACTG
TCAGACCAAGTTTACTCATATATACTTTAGATTGATTTAAAACTTCATTTTTAATTTAAAAGGATCTAGG
TGAAGATCCTTTTTGATAATCTCATGACCAAAATCCCTTAACGTGAGTTTTCGTTCCACTGAGCGTCAGA
CCCCGTAGAAAAGATCAAAGGATCTTCTTGAGATCCTTTTTTTCTGCGCGTAATCTGCTGCTTGCAAACA
AAAAAACCACCGCTACCAGCGGTGGTTTGTTTGCCGGATCAAGAGCTACCAACTCTTTTTCCGAAGGTAA
CTGGCTTCAGCAGAGCGCAGATACCAAATACTGTTCTTCTAGTGTAGCCGTAGTTAGGCCACCACTTCAA
GAACTCTGTAGCACCGCCTACATACCTCGCTCTGCTAATCCTGTTACCAGTGGCTGCTGCCAGTGGCGAT
AAGTCGTGTCTTACCGGGTTGGACTCAAGACGATAGTTACCGGATAAGGCGCAGCGGTCGGGCTGAACGG
GGGGTTCGTGCACACAGCCCAGCTTGGAGCGAACGACCTACACCGAACTGAGATACCTACAGCGTGAGCT
ATGAGAAAGCGCCACGCTTCCCGAAGAGAGAAAGGCGGACAGGTATCCGGTAAGCGGCAGGGTCGGAACA
GGAGAGCGCACGAGGGAGCTTCCAGGGGGAAACGCCTGGTATCTTTATAGTCCTGTCGGGTTTCGCCACC
TCTGACTTGAGCGTCGATTTTTGTGATGCTCGTCAGGGGGGCGGAGCCTATGGAAAAACGCCAGCAACGC
GGCCTTTTTACGGTTCCTGGCCTTTTGCTGGCCTTTTGCTCACATGTTCTTTCCTGCGTTATCCCCTGAT
TCTGTGGATAACCGTATTACCGCCTTTGAGTGAGCTGATACCGCTCGCCGCAGCCGAACGACCGAGCGCA
GCGAGTCAGTGAGCGAGGAAGCGGAAGAGCGCCCAATACGCAAACCGCCTCTCCCCGCGCGTTGGCCGAT
TCATTAATGCAGCTGGCACGACAGGTTTCCCGACTGGAAAGCGGGCAGTGAGCGCAACGCAATTAATGTG
AGTTAGCTCACTCATTAGGCACCCCAGGCTTTACACTTTATGCTTCCGGCTCGTATGTTGTGTGGAATTG
TGAGCGGATAACAATTTCACACAGGAAACAGCTATGACCATGATTACGCCAAGCGCGCAATTAACCCTCA
CTAAAGGGAACAAAAGCTGGAGCTGCAAGCTT
Features (pLannotate 1.2.2; 33 found; start..end, strand, type, name):
      3..229     +  promoter       RSV promoter: Rous sarcoma virus enhancer/promoter
    230..410     +  LTR            5' LTR (truncated): truncated 5' long terminal repeat (LTR) from HIV-1
    457..582     +  misc_feature   HIV-1 Ψ: packaging signal of human immunodeficiency virus type 1
    566..929     +  CDS            HIV-1 gag (fragment): gag protein from human immunodeficiency virus 1; gag
   1075..1308    +  misc_feature   RRE: The Rev response element (RRE) of HIV-1 allows for Rev-dependent mRNA export from the nucleus to the cytoplasm.
   1685..1785    +  CDS            Rev (fragment): human immunodeficiency virus 1 (HIV-1) Rev protein; rev; enhances nuclear export of unspliced and incompletely spliced viral mRNAs
   1803..1920    +  misc_feature   cPPT/CTS: central polypurine tract and central termination sequence of HIV-1
   1938..1958    +  protein_bind   attB4: mutant version of attB; core recombination site for the Gateway® BP reaction BP Clonase™
   1978..2189    +  promoter       EF-1α core promoter: core promoter for human elongation factor EF-1α
   2190..2299    +  intron         EF-1α intron A (fragment): intron upstream of the start codon of human EF-1α
   2925..3128    +  intron         EF-1α intron A: truncated intron upstream of the start codon of human EF-1α
   3137..3161    +  protein_bind   attB1: mutant version of attB; recombination site for the Gateway® BP reaction BP Clonase™
   3174..3923    +  CDS            XRCC1 (fragment): XRCC1_HUMAN - Experimental evidence at protein level: Swiss-Prot protein existence level 1. Involved in DNA single-strand break repair by mediating the assembly of DNA break repair protein complexes. Probably during DNA repair, negatively regulates ADP-ribose levels by modulating ADP- ribosyltransferase PARP1 activity. From Homo sapiens (Human).
   3966..4685    +  CDS            EGFP: the original enhanced GFP (Yang et al., 1996) mammalian codon-optimized
   4692..4716    -  protein_bind   attB2: mutant version of attB; recombination site for the Gateway® BP reaction BP Clonase™
   4734..5322    +  misc_feature   WPRE: woodchuck hepatitis virus posttranscriptional regulatory element
   5353..5852    +  promoter       PGK promoter: mouse phosphoglycerate kinase 1 promoter
   5869..6891    +  CDS            hph: KHYB_ECOLX - Experimental evidence at protein level: Swiss-Prot protein existence level 1. The aminoglycoside phosphotransferases achieve inactivation of their antibiotic substrates by phosphorylation. Only phosphorylates hygromycin and closely related compounds such as demethyl analogs and destomycin. From Escherichia coli.
   6887..6964    +  CDS            nef (fragment): NEF_HV1Z2 - Experimental evidence at protein level: Swiss-Prot protein existence level 1. Extracellular Nef protein targets CD4(+) T-lymphocytes for apoptosis by interacting with CXCR4 surface receptors. From Human immunodeficiency virus type 1 group M subtype D (isolate Z2/CDC-Z34) (HIV-1).
   6966..7199    +  LTR            3' LTR (ΔU3): self-inactivating 3' long terminal repeat (LTR) from HIV-1
   7271..7392    +  polyA_signal   SV40 poly(A) signal: SV40 polyadenylation signal
   7432..7567    +  rep_origin     SV40 ori: SV40 origin of replication
   7588..7606    -  promoter       T7 promoter: promoter for bacteriophage T7 RNA polymerase
   7614..7769    +  CDS            lacZα (fragment): LacZα fragment of β-galactosidase; lacZ fragment
   7774..8202    +  rep_origin     f1 ori (sequence partly withheld): f1 bacteriophage origin of replication; arrow indicates direction of (+) strand synthesis
   8255..8359    +  promoter       AmpR promoter: bla
   8360..9220    +  CDS            AmpR: β-lactamase; bla; confers resistance to ampicillin, carbenicillin, and related antibiotics
   9391..9979    +  rep_origin     ori: high-copy-number ColE1/pMB1/pBR322/pUC origin of replication
  10162..10254   +  CDS            lacI (fragment): lac repressor; lacI; The lac repressor binds to the lac operator to inhibit transcription in E. coli. This inhibition can be relieved by adding lactose or isopropyl-β-D-thiogalactopyranoside (IPTG).
  10267..10288   +  protein_bind   CAP binding site: CAP binding activates transcription in the presence of cAMP. E. coli catabolite activator protein
  10303..10333   +  promoter       lac promoter: promoter for the E. coli lac operon
  10341..10357   +  protein_bind   lac operator: The lac repressor binds to the lac operator to inhibit transcription in E. coli. This inhibition can be relieved by adding lactose or isopropyl-β-D-thiogalactopyranoside (IPTG). lac repressor encoded by lacI
  10402..10420   +  promoter       T3 promoter: promoter for bacteriophage T3 RNA polymerase
