[The description below was written by a language model from this plasmid's Addgene catalogue record and pLannotate feature annotations shown in this document.]
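Description:
pLV-Hygro-EF1A-XL1/BRCT1-Linker-eGFP is a 10,445 bp third-generation-style, self-inactivating HIV-1 lentiviral transfer plasmid for stable expression of a fluorescent DNA repair protein fragment in mammalian cells. It is propagated in E. coli through a high-copy ColE1/pUC origin with ampicillin resistance (β-lactamase). The backbone also retains an f1 origin, an SV40 origin, and lac, T7 and T3 promoter remnants. An RSV promoter fused to a truncated 5' LTR drives genomic RNA production in packaging cells. The Ψ packaging signal with a partial gag sequence, the RRE and the cPPT/CTS support encapsidation, Rev-dependent nuclear export and efficient transduction. The ΔU3 3' LTR, followed by an SV40 polyadenylation signal, inactivates LTR promoter activity after integration.

The payload sits between Gateway attB sites, which suggests modular recombination-based assembly of promoter and coding sequence, although the record lists restriction enzyme cloning for the insert. The human EF-1α promoter with its intron A drives a fragment of human XRCC1 described as the XL1/BRCT1 region (amino acids 161–405). This fragment is joined through a linker to EGFP at its C-terminus, and a WPRE downstream enhances transcript expression. A separate mouse PGK promoter drives the hygromycin phosphotransferase gene (hph), allowing selection of transduced cells with hygromycin. XRCC1 acts as a scaffold for assembly of single-strand break repair complexes. The associated publication concerns the temporal dynamics of base excision and single-strand break repair complex assembly and disassembly, so the construct is presumably used to generate stable cell lines for live imaging of how this isolated XRCC1 domain behaves at sites of DNA damage.
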