Addgene plasmid #176084: pLV-Hygro-EF1A-XL1/BRCT1-Linker-eGFP
Purpose: EGFP fused to the C-terminus of a XL1/BRCT1 domain & a hygromycin resistance cassette
Depositing lab: Robert Sobol. Depositing organization: University of South Alabama, Mitchell Cancer Institute. Publication: Temporal dynamics of base excision/single-strand break repair protein complex assembly/disassembly are modulated by the PARP/NAD(+)/SIRT6 axis. Koczor CA, Saville KM, Andrews JF, Clark J, Fang Q, Li J, Al-Rahahleh RQ, Ibrahim M, McClellan S, Makarov MV, Migaud ME, Sobol RW. Cell Rep. 2021 Nov 2;37(5):109917. doi: 10.1016/j.celrep.2021.109917. PubMed 34731617.
Backbone
  Vector backbone: Lentivirus
  Total vector size (bp): 10445
  Vector type: Mammalian Expression, Lentiviral
  Selectable markers: Hygromycin
Growth in bacteria
  Bacterial resistance: Ampicillin, 100 μg/mL
  Growth temperature: 37°C
  Growth strain: NEB Stable
  Copy number: High Copy
Gene/Insert
  Gene/Insert name: XL1/BRCT1 (alt name: XRCC1 BRCT1 Domain, amino acids (161-405))
  Species: H. sapiens (human)
  Insert size (bp): 738
  Entrez Gene: XRCC1 (a.k.a. RCC, SCAR26)
  Promoter: EF1A
  Tag / fusion protein: EGFP (C terminal on insert)
  Cloning method: Restriction Enzyme; 5′ cloning site MIuI (not destroyed); 3′ cloning site XbaI (not destroyed)
  Sequencing primers: 5′ N/A
Terms and licenses: Academic/Nonprofit Terms; Industry Terms: Not Available to Industry
How to cite: pLV-Hygro-EF1A-XL1/BRCT1-Linker-eGFP was a gift from Robert Sobol (Addgene plasmid # 176084 ; http://n2t.net/addgene:176084 ; RRID:Addgene_176084)
